>Addgene plasmid #29398 | pDEST51-LRRK2-R1398Q | addgene partial sequence | sequence record 34758 | 29398 with hLRRK2-Fwd2 5'-CCTGAGATTGGCTGTCTTGA
ACTAAGATCCTTTCCCAATGAAATGGGGAAATTAAGCAAAATATGGGATCTTCCTTTGGATGAACTGCAT
CTTAACTTTGATTTTAAACATATAGGATGTAAAGCCAAAGACATCATAAGGTTTCTTCAACAGCGATTAA
AAAAGGCTGTGCCTTATAACCGAATGAAACTTATGATTGTGGGAAATACTGGGAGTGGTAAAACCACCTT
ATTGCAGCAATTAATGAAAACCAAGAAATCAGATCTTGGAATGCAAAGTGCCACAGTTGGCATAGATGTG
AAAGACTGGCCTATCCAAATAAGAGACAAAAGAAAGAGAGATCTCGTCCTAAATGTGTGGGATTTTGCAG
GTCAAGAGGAATTCTATAGTACTCATCCCCATTTTATGACGCAGCGAGCATTGTACCTTGCTGTCTATGA
CCTCAGCAAGGGACAGGCTGAAGTTGATGCCATGAAGCCTTGGCTCTTCAATATAAAGGCTCGCGCTTCT
TCTTCCCCTGTGATTCTCGTTGGCACACATTTGGATGTTTCTGATGAGAAGCAACGCAAAGCCTGCATGA
GTAAAATCACCAAGGAACTCCTGAATAAGCGAGGGTTCCCTGCCATACGAGATTACCACTTTGTGAATGC
CACCGAGGAATCTGATGCTTTGGCAAAACTTCGGAAAACCATCATAAACGAGAGCCTTAATTTCAAGATC
CGAGATCAGCTTGTTGTTGGACAGCTGATTCCAGACTGCTATGTAGAACTTGAAAAAATCATTTTATC
