>Addgene plasmid #29398 | pDEST51-LRRK2-R1398Q | addgene partial sequence | sequence record 34759 | 29398 with BGH-rev
CATGGTGATGGTGATGATGACCGGTACGCGTAGAATCGAGACCGAGGAGAGGGTTAGGGATAGGCTTACC
TTCGAACCGCGGGCCCTCTAGATCAACCACTTTGTACAAGAAAGCTGGGTCGAATTCGCCCTTTTTCTCA
ACAGATGTTCGTCTCATTTTTTCAGCTAATTCTTTTCTCACTTCAATGTGTTTTTCTAAATTTTGCACTT
CATGTGGAAGATTGATGTCCCAAACGGTCAAGCAAGATTGTATCTCTTTCTGCTTTTGTGTACCTTCAGT
ATTTTTCCGGTTGTAGCCCAATACCAGCATGACATTTTTAAGGCTTCCTAGCTGTGCTGTCATCATGACT
CTGACCGAATTACAAAAGTTGTAAATTACACGTATAAGTCGACGAGTTGAAAGATCCAGGAGTAAAATAT
GGCCTCCTCCAGTTCCTATCCAAAGAGCAGTGTTCTTCTGAAGGCAGAGGGTTTTCACTCTCCCAGAATA
AGACATTTTGTGTTTTGATTCCTTGTTTTCTTTTACCATTACCTCCCTTAAAAAGTGCACGCAGTCTATT
AGTCCACAGAGTTTTTCAGTTTTCTTATCCCACACTTCCACAACAGGGCTATTTTGCTTAGCAATATAGA
GAGCAGTGTCTACCACCACTGTTATGATGTTGGAATCACTGAAAGCTGCATAAGAAAACAGTTGGCTTGT
TC
