[The description below was written by a language model from this plasmid's Addgene catalogue record.]
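Description:
pDEST51-LRRK2-R1398Q is a mammalian expression plasmid built on the Invitrogen Gateway destination vector pEF-DEST51 (backbone about 7.5 kb), carrying a roughly 7.6 kb human LRRK2 coding sequence with the point mutation Arg1398Gln. LRRK2 (also known as dardarin or PARK8) is a large multidomain protein with both kinase and GTPase activities, and is a gene linked to Parkinson's disease. The record does not state why this substitution was made or what functional effect it has. The insert was introduced by Gateway recombination, with the record listing attR1 and attR2 as the flanking 5′ and 3′ cloning sites. The protein is fused at its C terminus to a V5 epitope followed by a 6xHis tag, allowing detection with anti-V5 antibodies and enrichment on metal-affinity resin.

The record does not explicitly name the promoter. The pEF-DEST51 backbone is generally known to drive expression from the human EF-1α promoter, and the listed T7 and BGH-reverse sequencing primers indicate a T7 priming site upstream of the insert and a bovine growth hormone polyadenylation region downstream. The plasmid is selected in bacteria with ampicillin and is propagated in a recombination-deficient strain, consistent with the large size of the construct. Blasticidin resistance provides a marker for selecting transfected mammalian cells. Copy number is not recorded, and no feature table is provided, so details of origins and other backbone elements are not documented here. The construct is suited to transient or stable expression of tagged mutant LRRK2 in mammalian cells, for example for comparison with wild-type or other variant LRRK2 proteins.
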