Addgene plasmid #29398: pDEST51-LRRK2-R1398Q
Depositing lab: Mark Cookson. Depositing organization: National Institute on Aging (NIA).
Backbone
  Vector backbone: pEF-DEST51
  Backbone manufacturer: Invitrogen
  Backbone size w/o insert (bp): 7464
  Vector type: Mammalian Expression ; Destination Vector
  Selectable markers: Blasticidin
Growth in bacteria
  Bacterial resistance: Ampicillin, 100 μg/mL
  Growth temperature: 37°C
  Growth strain: Stbl3
  Growth instructions: Stbl3
  Copy number: Unknown
Gene/Insert
  Gene/Insert name: LRRK2
  Species: H. sapiens (human)
  Insert size (bp): 7584
  Mutation: Arg1398Gln
  Entrez Gene: LRRK2 (a.k.a. AURA17, DARDARIN, PARK8, RIPK7, ROCO2)
  Tag / fusion protein: V5 (C terminal on insert); 6XHis (C terminal on insert)
  Cloning method: Gateway Cloning; 5′ cloning site attR1 (not destroyed); 3′ cloning site attR2 (not destroyed)
  Sequencing primers: 5′ T7; 3′ BGH-Rev
Terms and licenses: Academic/Nonprofit Terms; Industry Terms: Not Available to Industry
How to cite: pDEST51-LRRK2-R1398Q was a gift from Mark Cookson (Addgene plasmid # 29398 ; http://n2t.net/addgene:29398 ; RRID:Addgene_29398)
